Addgene plasmid #113093: PAK4-FL-3'UTR-MT2
Purpose: Luciferase reporter containing PAK4-FL- 3' UTR with the second predicted MiR-199a-3p binding site mutated
Depositing lab: James Donahue. Depositing organization: VA Medical Center - Baltimore. Publication: MiR-199a-3p decreases esophageal cancer cell proliferation by targeting p21 activated kinase 4. Phatak P, Burrows WM, Chesnick IE, Tulapurkar ME, Rao JN, Turner DJ, Hamburger AW, Wang JY, Donahue JM. Oncotarget. 2018 Jun 19;9(47):28391-28407. doi: 10.18632/oncotarget.25375. eCollection 2018 Jun 19. PubMed 29983868.
Backbone
  Vector backbone: pmirGLO Dual-Luciferase
  Backbone manufacturer: Promega
  Backbone size w/o insert (bp): 7350
  Total vector size (bp): 7856
  Vector type: Mammalian Expression, Luciferase
Growth in bacteria
  Bacterial resistance: Ampicillin, 100 μg/mL
  Growth temperature: 37°C
  Growth strain: DH5alpha
  Copy number: Unknown
Gene/Insert
  Gene/Insert name: p21 Activated kinase 4 (alt name: PAK4)
  Species: H. sapiens (human)
  Insert size (bp): 507
  Mutation: Second predicted miR-199a-3p binding site mutated by substitution of 4 bases
  GenBank ID: NM_001014834.2 NM_001014834.2
  Entrez Gene: PAK4
  Promoter: PGK
  Cloning method: Restriction Enzyme; 5′ cloning site DraI (not destroyed); 3′ cloning site SacI (not destroyed)
  Sequencing primers: 5′ ACACGGTAAAACCATGAC; 3′ GTCCAAACTCATCAATGTA
Terms and licenses: Academic/Nonprofit Terms; Industry Terms: Not Available to Industry
Depositor comments: Oligos used for site-directed mutagenesis Forward: CCCCTGCAGCAAATGACTGACACACCTGGACAGCCTCCTC Reverse: GAGGAGGCTGTCCAGGTGTGTCAGTCATTTGCTGCAGGGG
How to cite: PAK4-FL-3'UTR-MT2 was a gift from James Donahue (Addgene plasmid # 113093 ; http://n2t.net/addgene:113093 ; RRID:Addgene_113093)
