[The description below was written by a language model from this plasmid's Addgene catalogue record and pLannotate feature annotations shown in this document.]
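Description:
PAK4-FL-3'UTR-MT2 is a mammalian dual-luciferase microRNA-target reporter built on the Promega pmirGLO Dual-Luciferase backbone. It is propagated in E. coli through a high-copy ColE1/pUC-type origin with ampicillin selection (AmpR under its own bla promoter), and the annotation also detects a cer site, which helps keep the plasmid monomeric. The primary reporter is the synthetic firefly luciferase gene luc2, driven by the PGK promoter. About 800 nt of unannotated sequence lie between the end of luc2 and the residual multiple cloning site, which fits the insert having been cloned there between DraI and SacI sites, ahead of an SV40 late-type polyadenylation signal. A second cassette places humanised Renilla luciferase and a neomycin/G418 resistance coding sequence downstream of the SV40 enhancer/early promoter, ending in a synthetic poly(A) signal. This cassette provides an internal normalisation control and a potential marker for selection in mammalian cells.

The insert is the human PAK4 (p21-activated kinase 4) 3' untranslated region, listed as 507 bp. In this version the second predicted miR-199a-3p binding site has been disrupted by a four-base substitution introduced by site-directed mutagenesis. Because the UTR sits in the firefly transcript, microRNA binding would lower firefly signal relative to Renilla. Comparing this mutant with reporters in which that site is intact tests whether the site mediates repression of PAK4 by miR-199a-3p, a question the depositors studied in esophageal cancer cells. The sequenced record is 8,139 nt, somewhat longer than the catalogue total of 7,856 bp, and the record does not explain the difference. Several short fragment annotations (tnpA, SET1, T7 terminator, large T antigen, M13 ori) are probably backbone remnants or incidental matches rather than functional parts.
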