Features (pLannotate 1.2.2; 18 found; start..end, strand, type, name):
     26..77      -  misc_feature   bom (fragment): basis of mobility region from pBR322
    142..499     +  promoter       SV40 promoter: SV40 enhancer and early promoter
    550..1482    +  CDS            hRluc: Renilla luciferase human codon-optimized
   1533..2325    +  CDS            NeoR/KanR (fragment): aminoglycoside phosphotransferase from Tn5; aph(3')-II (or nptII); confers resistance to neomycin, kanamycin, and G418 (Geneticin®)
   2389..2437    +  polyA_signal   poly(A) signal: synthetic polyadenylation signal
   2458..2550    -  CDS            tnpA (fragment): TN5P_ECOLX - Also known as tnp. Experimental evidence at protein level: Swiss-Prot protein existence level 1. Mediates transposition of transposon Tn5 by a 'cut and paste' mechanism. First, the monomeric transposase binds the 19 bp inverted DNA repeats flanking the transposon. Then, dimerization of the DNA- bound transposase creates a synaptic DNA complex. After nicking of the first DNA strand, excision of the transposon proceeds through a series of intermediates. The transposase then mediates the insertion of the transposon at a new site by strand transfer. The activity of the wild- type tran
   2593..2697    +  promoter       AmpR promoter: bla
   2698..3558    +  CDS            AmpR: β-lactamase; bla; confers resistance to ampicillin, carbenicillin, and related antibiotics
   3716..4304    -  rep_origin     ori: high-copy-number ColE1/pMB1/pBR322/pUC origin of replication
   4420..4703    +  misc_feature   cer region: ColE1-derived recombination site that helps to maintain plasmids as monomers
   4760..5259    +  promoter       PGK promoter: mouse phosphoglycerate kinase 1 promoter
   5306..6958    +  CDS            luciferase: firefly luciferase synthetic luc2 version of the luciferase gene
   7782..7810    +  misc_feature   MCS (fragment): pUC18/19 multiple cloning site
   7817..7866    +  CDS            SET1 (fragment): solubility-enhancement tag derived from T7 phage gene 10B
   7874..7893    +  terminator     T7 terminator (fragment): transcription terminator for bacteriophage T7 RNA polymerase
   7915..8036    -  polyA_signal   SV40 poly(A) signal: SV40 polyadenylation signal
   8059..8127    -  CDS            large T antigen (fragment): large T antigen from SV40 (simian virus 40)
   8132..25      +  rep_origin     M13 ori (fragment) (across the origin): M13 bacteriophage origin of replication; arrow indicates direction of (+) strand synthesis
>Addgene plasmid #113093 | PAK4-FL-3'UTR-MT2 | addgene full sequence | sequence record 216990 | Addgene NGS Result
AACAAAATATTAACGCTTACAATTTCCTGATGCGGTATTTTCTCCTTACGCATCTGTGCGGTATTTCACA
CCGCATACGCGGATCTGCGCAGCACCATGGCCTGAAATAACCTCTGAAAGAGGAACTTGGTTAGGTACCT
TCTGAGGCGGAAAGAACCAGCTGTGGAATGTGTGTCAGTTAGGGTGTGGAAAGTCCCCAGGCTCCCCAGC
AGGCAGAAGTATGCAAAGCATGCATCTCAATTAGTCAGCAACCAGGTGTGGAAAGTCCCCAGGCTCCCCA
GCAGGCAGAAGTATGCAAAGCATGCATCTCAATTAGTCAGCAACCATAGTCCCGCCCCTAACTCCGCCCA
TCCCGCCCCTAACTCCGCCCAGTTCCGCCCATTCTCCGCCCCATGGCTGACTAATTTTTTTTATTTATGC
AGAGGCCGAGGCCGCCTCGGCCTCTGAGCTATTCCAGAAGTAGTGAGGAGGCTTTTTTGGAGGCCTAGGC
TTTTGCAAAAAGCTTGATTCTTCTGACACAACAGTCTCGAACCAAAGGCTGGAGCCACCATGGCTTCCAA
GGTGTACGACCCCGAGCAACGCAAACGCATGATCACTGGGCCTCAGTGGTGGGCTCGCTGCAAGCAAATG
AACGTGCTGGACTCCTTCATCAACTACTATGATTCCGAGAAGCACGCCGAGAACGCCGTGATTTTTCTGC
ATGGTAACGCTGCCTCCAGCTACCTGTGGAGGCACGTCGTGCCTCACATCGAGCCCGTGGCTAGATGCAT
CATCCCTGATCTGATCGGAATGGGTAAGTCCGGCAAGAGCGGGAATGGCTCATATCGCCTCCTGGATCAC
TACAAGTACCTCACCGCTTGGTTCGAGCTGCTGAACCTTCCAAAGAAAATCATCTTTGTGGGCCACGACT
GGGGGGCTTGTCTGGCCTTTCACTACTCCTACGAGCACCAAGACAAGATCAAGGCCATCGTCCATGCTGA
GAGTGTCGTGGACGTGATCGAGTCCTGGGACGAGTGGCCTGACATCGAGGAGGATATCGCCCTGATCAAG
AGCGAAGAGGGCGAGAAAATGGTGCTTGAGAATAACTTCTTCGTCGAGACCATGCTCCCAAGCAAGATCA
TGCGGAAACTGGAGCCTGAGGAGTTCGCTGCCTACCTGGAGCCATTCAAGGAGAAGGGCGAGGTTAGACG
GCCTACCCTCTCCTGGCCTCGCGAGATCCCTCTCGTTAAGGGAGGCAAGCCCGACGTCGTCCAGATTGTC
CGCAACTACAACGCCTACCTTCGGGCCAGCGACGATCTGCCTAAGATGTTCATCGAGTCCGACCCTGGGT
TCTTTTCCAACGCTATTGTCGAGGGAGCTAAGAAGTTCCCTAACACCGAGTTCGTGAAGGTGAAGGGCCT
CCACTTCAGCCAGGAGGACGCTCCAGATGAAATGGGTAAGTACATCAAGAGCTTCGTGGAGCGCGTGCTG
AAGAACGAGCAGACCGGTGGTGGGAGCGGAGGTGGCGGATCAGGTGGCGGAGGCTCCGGAGGGATTGAAC
AAGATGGATTGCACGCAGGTTCTCCGGCCGCTTGGGTGGAGAGGCTATTCGGCTATGACTGGGCACAACA
GACAATCGGCTGCTCTGATGCCGCCGTGTTCCGGCTGTCAGCGCAGGGGCGCCCGGTTCTTTTTGTCAAG
ACCGACCTGTCCGGTGCCCTGAATGAACTGCAGGACGAGGCAGCGCGGCTATCGTGGCTGGCCACGACGG
GCGTTCCTTGCGCAGCTGTGCTCGACGTTGTCACTGAAGCGGGAAGGGACTGGCTGCTATTGGGCGAAGT
GCCGGGGCAGGATCTCCTGTCATCTCACCTTGCTCCTGCCGAGAAAGTATCCATCATGGCTGATGCAATG
CGGCGGCTGCATACGCTTGATCCGGCTACCTGCCCATTCGACCACCAAGCGAAACATCGCATCGAGCGAG
CACGTACTCGGATGGAAGCCGGTCTTGTCGATCAGGATGATCTGGACGAAGAGCATCAGGGGCTCGCGCC
AGCCGAACTGTTCGCCAGGCTCAAGGCGCGCATGCCCGACGGCGAGGATCTCGTCGTGACCCATGGCGAT
GCCTGCTTGCCGAATATCATGGTGGAAAATGGCCGCTTTTCTGGATTCATCGACTGTGGCCGGCTGGGTG
TGGCGGACCGCTATCAGGACATAGCGTTGGCTACCCGTGATATTGCTGAAGAGCTTGGCGGCGAATGGGC
TGACCGCTTCCTCGTGCTTTACGGTATCGCCGCTCCCGATTCGCAGCGCATCGCCTTCTATCGCCTTCTT
GACGAGTTCTTCTGAGCGGGACTCTGGGGTTCGAAATGACCGACCAAGCGACGCCCAACCTGCCATCACG
ATGGCCGCAATAAAATATCTTTATTTTCATTACATCTGTGTGTTGGTTTTTTGTGTGAATCGATAGCGAT
AAGGATCCTCTTTGCGCTTGCGTTTTCCCTTGTCCAGATAGCCCAGTAGCTGACATTCATCCGGGGTCAG
CACCGTTTCTGCGGACTGGCTTTCTACGTAATGGTTTCTTAGACGTCAGGTGGCACTTTTCGGGGAAATG
TGCGCGGAACCCCTATTTGTTTATTTTTCTAAATACATTCAAATATGTATCCGCTCATGAGACAATAACC
CTGATAAATGCTTCAATAATATTGAAAAAGGAAGAGTATGAGTATTCAACATTTCCGTGTCGCCCTTATT
CCCTTTTTTGCGGCATTTTGCCTTCCTGTTTTTGCTCACCCAGAAACGCTGGTGAAAGTAAAAGATGCTG
AAGATCAGTTGGGTGCACGAGTGGGTTACATCGAACTGGATCTCAACAGCGGTAAGATCCTTGAGAGTTT
TCGCCCCGAAGAACGTTTTCCAATGATGAGCACTTTCAAAGTTCTGCTATGTGGCGCGGTATTATCCCGT
ATTGACGCCGGGCAAGAGCAACTCGGTCGCCGCATACACTATTCTCAGAATGACTTGGTTGAGTACTCAC
CAGTCACAGAAAAGCATCTTACGGATGGCATGACAGTAAGAGAATTATGCAGTGCTGCCATAACCATGAG
TGATAACACTGCGGCCAACTTACTTCTGACAACTATCGGAGGACCGAAGGAGCTAACCGCTTTTTTGCAC
AACATGGGGGATCATGTAACTCGCCTTGATCGTTGGGAACCGGAGCTGAATGAAGCCATACCAAACGACG
AGCGTGACACCACGATGCCTGTAGCAATGGCAACAACGTTGCGCAAACTATTAACTGGCGAACTACTTAC
TCTAGCTTCCCGGCAACAATTAATAGACTGGATGGAGGCGGATAAAGTTGCAGGACCACTTCTGCGCTCG
GCCCTTCCGGCTGGCTGGTTTATTGCTGATAAATCTGGAGCCGGTGAGCGTGGGTCTCGCGGTATCATTG
CAGCACTGGGGCCAGATGGTAAGCCCTCCCGTATCGTAGTTATCTACACGACGGGGAGTCAGGCAACTAT
GGATGAACGAAATAGACAGATCGCTGAGATAGGTGCCTCACTGATTAAGCATTGGTAATTCGAAATGACC
GACCAAGCGACGCCCAACCGGTATCAGCTCACTCAAAGGCGGTAATACGGTTATCCACAGAATCAGGGGA
TAACGCAGGAAAGAACATGTGAGCAAAAGGCCAGCAAAAGGCCAGGAACCGTAAAAAGGCCGCGTTGCTG
GCGTTTTTCCATAGGCTCCGCCCCCCTGACGAGCATCACAAAAATCGACGCTCAAGTCAGAGGTGGCGAA
ACCCGACAGGACTATAAAGATACCAGGCGTTTCCCCCTGGAAGCTCCCTCGTGCGCTCTCCTGTTCCGAC
CCTGCCGCTTACCGGATACCTGTCCGCCTTTCTCCCTTCGGGAAGCGTGGCGCTTTCTCATAGCTCACGC
TGTAGGTATCTCAGTTCGGTGTAGGTCGTTCGCTCCAAGCTGGGCTGTGTGCACGAACCCCCCGTTCAGC
CCGACCGCTGCGCCTTATCCGGTAACTATCGTCTTGAGTCCAACCCGGTAAGACACGACTTATCGCCACT
GGCAGCAGCCACTGGTAACAGGATTAGCAGAGCGAGGTATGTAGGCGGTGCTACAGAGTTCTTGAAGTGG
TGGCCTAACTACGGCTACACTAGAAGGACAGTATTTGGTATCTGCGCTCTGCTGAAGCCAGTTACCTTCG
GAAAAAGAGTTGGTAGCTCTTGATCCGGCAAACAAACCACCGCTGGTAGCGGTGGTTTTTTTGTTTGCAA
GCAGCAGATTACGCGCAGAAAAAAAGGATTTCAAGAAGATCCTTTGATCTTTTCTACGGGGTCTGACGCT
CAGTGGAACGAAAACTCACGTTAAGGGATTTTGGTCATGAGATTATCAAAAAGGATCTTCACCTAGATCC
TTTTATAGTCCGGAAATACAGGAACGCACGCTGGATGGCCCTTCGCTGGGATGGTGAAACCATGAAAAAT
GGCAGCTTCAGTGGATTAAGTGGGGGTAATGTGGCCTGTACCCTCTGGTTGCATAGGTATTCATACGGTT
AAAATTTATCAGGCGCGATTGCGGCAGTTTTTCGGGTGGTTTGTTGCCATTTTTACCTGTCTGCTGCCGT
GATCGCGCTGAACGCGTTTTAGCGGTGCGTACAATTAAGGGATTATGGTAAATCCACTTACTGTCTGCCC
TCGTAGCCATCGAGATAAACCGCAGTACTCCGGCCACGATGCGTCCGGCGTAGAGGATCGAGATCTACCG
GGTAGGGGAGGCGCTTTTCCCAAGGCAGTCTGGAGCATGCGCTTTAGCAGCCCCGCTGGGCACTTGGCGC
TACACAAGTGGCCTCTGGCCTCGCACACATTCCACATCCACCGGTAGGCGCCAACCGGCTCCGTTCTTTG
GTGGCCCCTTCGCGCCACCTTCTACTCCTCCCCTAGTCAGGAAGTTCCCCCCCGCCCCGCAGCTCGCGTC
GTGCAGGACGTGACAAATGGAAGTAGCACGTCTCACTAGTCTCGTGCAGATGGACAGCACCGCTGAGCAA
TGGAAGCGGGTAGGCCTTTGGGGCAGCGGCCAATAGCAGCTTTGCTCCTTCGCTTTCTGGGCTCAGAGGC
TGGGAAGGGGTGGGTCCGGGGGCGGGCTCAGGGGCGGGCTCAGGGGCGGGGCGGGCGCCCGAAGGTCCTC
CGGAGGCCCGGCATTCTGCACGCTTCAAAAGCGCACGTCTGCCGCGCTGTTCTCCTCTTCCTCATCTCCG
GGCCTTTCGACCTGCAGCCCAAGCTTGGCAATCCGGTACTGTTGGTAAAGCCACCATGGAAGATGCCAAA
AACATTAAGAAGGGCCCAGCGCCATTCTACCCACTCGAAGACGGGACCGCCGGCGAGCAGCTGCACAAAG
CCATGAAGCGCTACGCCCTGGTGCCCGGCACCATCGCCTTTACCGACGCACATATCGAGGTGGACATTAC
CTACGCCGAGTACTTCGAGATGAGCGTTCGGCTGGCAGAAGCTATGAAGCGCTATGGGCTGAATACAAAC
CATCGGATCGTGGTGTGCAGCGAGAATAGCTTGCAGTTCTTCATGCCCGTGTTGGGTGCCCTGTTCATCG
GTGTGGCTGTGGCCCCAGCTAACGACATCTACAACGAGCGCGAGCTGCTGAACAGCATGGGCATCAGCCA
GCCCACCGTCGTATTCGTGAGCAAGAAAGGGCTGCAAAAGATCCTCAACGTGCAAAAGAAGCTACCGATC
ATACAAAAGATCATCATCATGGATAGCAAGACCGACTACCAGGGCTTCCAAAGCATGTACACCTTCGTGA
CTTCCCATTTGCCACCCGGCTTCAACGAGTACGACTTCGTGCCCGAGAGCTTCGACCGGGACAAAACCAT
CGCCCTGATCATGAACAGTAGTGGCAGTACCGGATTGCCCAAGGGCGTAGCCCTACCGCACCGCACCGCT
TGTGTCCGATTCAGTCATGCCCGCGACCCCATCTTCGGCAACCAGATCATCCCCGACACCGCTATCCTCA
GCGTGGTGCCATTTCACCACGGCTTCGGCATGTTCACCACGCTGGGCTACTTGATCTGCGGCTTTCGGGT
CGTGCTCATGTACCGCTTCGAGGAGGAGCTATTCTTGCGCAGCTTGCAAGACTATAAGATTCAATCTGCC
CTGCTGGTGCCCACACTATTTAGCTTCTTCGCTAAGAGCACTCTCATCGACAAGTACGACCTAAGCAACT
TGCACGAGATCGCCAGCGGCGGGGCGCCGCTCAGCAAGGAGGTAGGTGAGGCCGTGGCCAAACGCTTCCA
CCTACCAGGCATCCGCCAGGGCTACGGCCTGACAGAAACAACCAGCGCCATTCTGATCACCCCCGAAGGG
GACGACAAGCCTGGCGCAGTAGGCAAGGTGGTGCCCTTCTTCGAGGCTAAGGTGGTGGACTTGGACACCG
GTAAGACACTGGGTGTGAACCAGCGCGGCGAGCTGTGCGTCCGTGGCCCCATGATCATGAGCGGCTACGT
TAACAACCCCGAGGCTACAAACGCTCTCATCGACAAGGACGGCTGGCTGCACAGCGGCGACATCGCCTAC
TGGGACGAGGACGAGCACTTCTTCATCGTGGACCGGCTGAAGAGCCTGATCAAATACAAGGGCTACCAGG
TAGCCCCAGCCGAACTGGAGAGCATCCTGCTGCAACACCCCAACATCTTCGACGCCGGGGTCGCCGGCCT
GCCCGACGACGATGCCGGCGAGCTGCCCGCCGCAGTCGTCGTGCTGGAACACGGTAAAACCATGACCGAG
AAGGAGATCGTGGACTATGTGGCCAGCCAGGTTACAACCGCCAAGAAGCTGCGCGGTGGTGTTGTGTTCG
TGGACGAGGTGCCTAAAGGACTGACCGGCAAGTTGGACGCCCGCAAGATCCGCGAGATTCTCATTAAGGC
CAAGAAGGGCGGCAAGATCGCCGTGTAATTCTAGTTGTTTAAACCCTTCCCCTCAACCAAAGAGCCCCCC
GGGTCACCCCCGCCCCACTGAGGCCAGTAGGGGGCCAGGCCTCCCACTCCTCCCAGCCCGGGAGATGCTC
CGTGTGGCACCACCCTCCTTGCTGGGGGTAGATGAGACCCTACTACTGAACTCCAGTTTTGATCTCGTGA
CTTTTAGAAAAACACAGGGACTCGTGGGAGCAAGCGAGGCTCCCAGGACCCCCACCCTCTGGGACAGGCC
CTCCCCCATGTTCTTCTGTCTCCAGGAAGGGCAGCGGCCCTCCCATCACTGGAAGTCTGCAGTGGGGGTC
GCTGGGGGTGGAGAGAACACTAAGAGGTGAACATGTATGAGTGTGTGCACGCGTGTGAGTGTGCATGTGT
GTGTGTGCAAAGGTCCAGCCACCCCGTCCTCCAGCCTGCAAGGGGTGTCTGGCGCCTTGCCTGACACCCA
GCCCCCTCTCCCCCTGAGCCATTGTGGGGGTCGATCATGAATGTCCGAAGAGTGGCCTTTTCCCGTAGCC
CTGCGCCCCCTTTCTGTGGCTGGATGGGGAGACAGGTCAGGGCCCCCCACCCTCTCCAGCCCCTGCAGCA
AATGACTGACACACCTGGACAGCCTCCTCTTTTCTAGAAGTCTATTTATATTGTCATTTTATAACACTCT
AGCCCCTGCCCTTATTGGGGGACAGATGGTCCCTGTCCTGCGGGGTGGCCCTGGCAGAACCACTGCCTGA
AGAACCAGGTTCCTGCCCGGTCAGCGCAGCCCCAGCCCGCCCACCCCTGCCTCGAGTTAGTTTGAGCTCG
CTAGCCTCGAGTCTAGAGTCGACCTGCAGGCATGCAAGCTGATCCGGCTGCTAACAAAGCCCGAAAGGAA
GCTGAGTTGGCTGCTGCCACCGCTGAGCAATAACTAGCATAACCCCTTGGGGCGGCCGCTTCGAGCAGAC
ATGATAAGATACATTGATGAGTTTGGACAAACCACAACTAGAATGCAGTGAAAAAAATGCTTTATTTGTG
AAATTTGTGATGCTATTGCTTTATTTGTAACCATTATAAGCTGCAATAAACAAGTTAACAACAACAATTG
CATTCATTTTATGTTTCAGGTTCAGGGGGAGATGTGGGAGGTTTTTTTAAGCAAGTAAAACCTCTACAAA
TGTGGTAAAATCGAATTTT
